Addgene plasmid #140029: XLone-Puro SPI1 P2A mCherry
Purpose: Tunable and temporal expression control of SPI1 and mCherry
Depositing lab: Xiaoping Bao. Depositing organization: Purdue University.
Backbone
  Vector backbone: Addgene #140027
  Backbone size w/o insert (bp): 5760
  Total vector size (bp): 7360
  Modifications to backbone: eGFP switched to SPI1-P2A-mCherry
  Vector type: Mammalian Expression, Synthetic Biology
  Selectable markers: Puromycin
Growth in bacteria
  Bacterial resistance: Ampicillin, 100 μg/mL
  Growth temperature: 37°C
  Growth strain: NEB Stable
  Copy number: High Copy
Gene/Insert
  Gene/Insert name: SPI1 (alt names: PU.1; SFPI1)
  Species: H. sapiens (human)
  Insert size (bp): 810
  Entrez Gene: SPI1 (a.k.a. AGM10, OF, PU.1, SFPI1, SPI-1, SPI-A)
  Promoter: TRE3G
  Tag / fusion protein: mCherry (C terminal on insert)
  Cloning method: Restriction Enzyme; 5′ cloning site KnpI (not destroyed); 3′ cloning site NheI or SpeI (not destroyed)
  Sequencing primers: 5′ M13 FWD; 3′ M13 RVS
Terms and licenses: Academic/Nonprofit Terms; Industry Terms: Not Available to Industry
How to cite: XLone-Puro SPI1 P2A mCherry was a gift from Xiaoping Bao (Addgene plasmid # 140029 ; http://n2t.net/addgene:140029 ; RRID:Addgene_140029)
