[The description below was written by a language model from this plasmid's Addgene catalogue record and pLannotate feature annotations shown in this document.]
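Description:
XLone-Puro SPI1 P2A mCherry is a 7,360 bp all-in-one doxycycline-inducible mammalian expression plasmid. It was made from the XLone-Puro parent vector by replacing the original eGFP cassette with human SPI1 (PU.1) linked to mCherry. It is propagated in E. coli through a high-copy ColE1/pUC-type origin with ampicillin selection (AmpR under its own bla promoter). The remnants of lac promoter/operator, lacZα, lacI, rop and bom annotated in the backbone are leftovers of the cloning vector lineage rather than functional parts of the design.

The plasmid carries two divergently oriented mammalian units. On the forward strand, an EF-1α core promoter drives a constitutive transcript encoding a Tet-On type reverse tetracycline transactivator (annotated as an rtTA3 fragment with a VP16-derived minimal activation domain repeat). This is followed by the puromycin N-acetyltransferase gene and an SV40 polyadenylation signal, so puromycin-selected cells also express the transactivator. How the two coding regions are linked is not annotated. On the reverse strand, a TRE3G-series Tet-responsive promoter (annotated TRE3GS) drives the 810 bp SPI1 coding sequence, then a linker region that the construct name identifies as a P2A self-cleaving peptide (not itself annotated), a short FLAG-like fragment, and mCherry. A second SV40 poly(A) signal lies beyond this cassette, although it is annotated on the opposite strand.

In the presence of doxycycline the transactivator binds the TRE promoter, producing SPI1 and mCherry as separate proteins from one transcript, so red fluorescence reports induction. The stated purpose is tunable, temporally controlled expression of this myeloid/B-lymphoid lineage transcription factor. The record does not annotate any integration elements and does not state how the construct is delivered into cells.
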