Features (pLannotate 1.2.2; 20 found; start..end, strand, type, name):
     34..245     +  promoter       EF-1α core promoter: core promoter for human elongation factor EF-1α
    298..995     +  CDS            rtTA3 (fragment): reverse tetracycline transactivator 3 activates expression from Tet-responsive promoters in the presence of doxycycline
    925..1035    +  CDS            VP48: 3 tandem repeats of the minimal activation domain of herpes simplex virus VP16 (Cheng et al., 2013)
   1114..1713    +  CDS            PuroR: puromycin N-acetyltransferase; pac from Streptomyces alboniger; confers resistance to puromycin
   1734..1815    +  polyA_signal   SV40 poly(A) signal: SV40 polyadenylation signal
   2103..2119    -  protein_bind   lac operator: The lac repressor binds to the lac operator to inhibit transcription in E. coli. This inhibition can be relieved by adding lactose or isopropyl-β-D-thiogalactopyranoside (IPTG). lac repressor encoded by lacI
   2127..2157    -  promoter       lac promoter: promoter for the E. coli lac operon
   2172..2193    -  protein_bind   CAP binding site: CAP binding activates transcription in the presence of cAMP. E. coli catabolite activator protein
   2206..2298    -  CDS            lacI (fragment): lac repressor; lacI; The lac repressor binds to the lac operator to inhibit transcription in E. coli. This inhibition can be relieved by adding lactose or isopropyl-β-D-thiogalactopyranoside (IPTG).
   2481..3069    -  rep_origin     ori: high-copy-number ColE1/pMB1/pBR322/pUC origin of replication
   3240..4100    -  CDS            AmpR: β-lactamase; bla; confers resistance to ampicillin, carbenicillin, and related antibiotics
   4101..4205    -  promoter       AmpR promoter: bla
   4300..4335    +  CDS            rop (fragment): Rop protein, which maintains plasmids at low copy number; rop
   4437..4536    +  misc_feature   bom (fragment): basis of mobility region from pBR322
   4542..4699    -  CDS            lacZα (fragment): LacZα fragment of β-galactosidase; lacZ fragment
   5016..5150    +  polyA_signal   SV40 poly(A) signal: SV40 polyadenylation signal
   5357..6064    -  CDS            mCherry: monomeric derivative of DsRed fluorescent protein (Shaner et al., 2004) mammalian codon-optimized
   6064..6084    -  CDS            FLAG (fragment): FLAG® epitope tag, followed by an enterokinase cleavage site
   6163..6972    -  CDS            SPI1 (sequence partly withheld): SPI1_HUMAN - Experimental evidence at protein level: Swiss-Prot protein existence level 1. Binds to the PU-box, a purine-rich DNA sequence (5'-GAGGAA- 3') that can act as a lymphoid-specific enhancer. This protein is a transcriptional activator that may be specifically involved in the differentiation or activation of macrophages or B-cells. Also binds RNA and may modulate pre-mRNA splicing (By similarity). From Homo sapiens (Human).
   6985..7352    -  promoter       TRE3GS promoter: 3rd-generation Tet-responsive promoter that can be activated by binding of Tet-On® 3G, modified to eliminate binding sites for endogenous mammalian transcription factors
>Addgene plasmid #140029 | XLone-Puro SPI1 P2A mCherry | addgene full sequence | sequence record 275844 | Addgene NGS Result
AATTCCACTCGAGTGGCTCCGGTGCCCGTCAGTGGGCAGAGCGCACATCGCCCACAGTCCCCGAGAAGTT
GGGGGGAGGGGTCGGCAATTGAACCGGTGCCTAGAGAAGGTGGCGCGGGGTAAACTGGGAAAGTGATGTC
GTGTACTGGCTCCGCCTTTTTCCCGAGGGTGGGGGAGAACCGTATATAAGTGCAGTAGTCGCCGTGAACG
TTCTTTTTCGCAACGGGTTTGCCGCCAGAACACAGGTGTCGTGACGCGGGATCCGCCACCATGGATTACA
AAGACGATGACGATAAGATGTCTAGACTGGACAAGAGCAAAGTCATAAACTCTGCTCTGGAATTACTCAA
TGGAGTCGGTATCGAAGGCCTGACGACAAGGAAACTCGCTCAAAAGCTGGGAGTTGAGCAGCCTACCCTG
TACTGGCACGTGAAGAACAAGCGGGCCCTGCTCGATGCCCTGCCAATCGAGATGCTGGACAGGCATCATA
CCCACTCCTGCCCCCTGGAAGGCGAGTCATGGCAAGACTTTCTGCGGAACAACGCCAAGTCATACCGCTG
TGCTCTCCTCTCACATCGCGACGGGGCTAAAGTGCATCTCGGCACCCGCCCAACAGAGAAACAGTACGAA
ACCCTGGAAAATCAGCTCGCGTTCCTGTGTCAGCAAGGCTTCTCCCTGGAGAACGCACTGTACGCTCTGT
CCGCCGTGGGCCACTTTACACTGGGCTGCGTATTGGAGGAACAGGAGCATCAAGTAGCAAAAGAGGAAAG
AGAGACACCTACCACCGATTCTATGCCCCCACTTCTGAAACAAGCAATTGAGCTGTTCGACCGGCAGGGA
GCCGAACCTGCCTTCCTTTTCGGCCTGGAACTAATCATATGTGGCCTGGAGAAACAGCTAAAGTGCGAAA
GCGGCGGGCCGACCGACGCCCTTGACGATTTTGACTTAGACATGCTCCCAGCCGATGCCCTTGACGACTT
TGACCTTGATATGCTGCCTGCTGACGCTCTTGACGATTTTGACCTTGACATGCTCCCCGGGGGCAGCGGA
GAGGGCAGAGGAAGTCTTCTAACATGCGGTGACGTGGAGGAGAATCCCGGCCCTAGGCTCGAGATGACCG
AGTACAAGCCCACGGTGCGCCTCGCCACCCGCGACGACGTCCCCAGGGCCGTACGCACCCTCGCCGCCGC
GTTCGCCGACTACCCCGCCACGCGCCACACCGTCGATCCGGACCGCCACATCGAGCGGGTCACCGAGCTG
CAAGAACTCTTCCTCACGCGCGTCGGGCTCGACATCGGCAAGGTGTGGGTCGCGGACGACGGCGCCGCGG
TGGCGGTCTGGACCACGCCGGAGAGCGTCGAAGCGGGGGCGGTGTTCGCCGAGATCGGCCCGCGCATGGC
CGAGTTGAGCGGTTCCCGGCTGGCCGCGCAGCAACAGATGGAAGGCCTCCTGGCGCCGCACCGGCCCAAG
GAGCCCGCGTGGTTCCTGGCCACCGTCGGCGTCTCGCCCGACCACCAGGGCAAGGGTCTGGGCAGCGCCG
TCGTGCTCCCCGGAGTGGAGGCGGCCGAGCGCGCCGGGGTGCCCGCCTTCCTGGAGACCTCCGCGCCCCG
CAACCTCCCCTTCTACGAGCGGCTCGGCTTCACCGTCACCGCCGACGTCGAGGTGCCCGAAGGACCGCGC
ACCTGGTGCATGACCCGCAAGCCCGGTGCCTGATCTAGAGGGCCCGTTTAGTTAACTTGTTTATTGCAGC
TTATAATGGTTACAAATAAAGCAATAGCATCACAAATTTCACAAATAAAGCATTTTTTTCACTGCTAAAA
GTTTTGTTACTTTATAGAAGAAATTTTGAGTTTTTGTTTTTTTTTAATAAATAAATAAACATAAATAAAT
TGTTTGTTGAATTTATTATTAGTATGTAAGTGTAAATATAATAAAACTTAATATCTATTCAAATTAATAA
ATAAACCTCGATATACAGACCGATAAAACACATGCGTCAATTTTACGCATGATTATCTTTAACGTACGTC
ACAATATGATTATCTTTCTAGGGTTAAGTCGACCTTGGCGTAATCATGGTCATAGCTGTTTCCTGTGTGA
AATTGTTATCCGCTCACAATTCCACACAACATACGAGCCGGAAGCATAAAGTGTAAAGCCTGGGGTGCCT
AATGAGTGAGCTAACTCACATTAATTGCGTTGCGCTCACTGCCCGCTTTCCAGTCGGGAAACCTGTCGTG
CCAGCTGCATTAATGAATCGGCCAACGCGCGGGGAGAGGCGGTTTGCGTATTGGGCGCTCTTCCGCTTCC
TCGCTCACTGACTCGCTGCGCTCGGTCGTTCGGCTGCGGCGAGCGGTATCAGCTCACTCAAAGGCGGTAA
TACGGTTATCCACAGAATCAGGGGATAACGCAGGAAAGAACATGTGAGCAAAAGGCCAGCAAAAGGCCAG
GAACCGTAAAAAGGCCGCGTTGCTGGCGTTTTTCCATAGGCTCCGCCCCCCTGACGAGCATCACAAAAAT
CGACGCTCAAGTCAGAGGTGGCGAAACCCGACAGGACTATAAAGATACCAGGCGTTTCCCCCTGGAAGCT
CCCTCGTGCGCTCTCCTGTTCCGACCCTGCCGCTTACCGGATACCTGTCCGCCTTTCTCCCTTCGGGAAG
CGTGGCGCTTTCTCATAGCTCACGCTGTAGGTATCTCAGTTCGGTGTAGGTCGTTCGCTCCAAGCTGGGC
TGTGTGCACGAACCCCCCGTTCAGCCCGACCGCTGCGCCTTATCCGGTAACTATCGTCTTGAGTCCAACC
CGGTAAGACACGACTTATCGCCACTGGCAGCAGCCACTGGTAACAGGATTAGCAGAGCGAGGTATGTAGG
CGGTGCTACAGAGTTCTTGAAGTGGTGGCCTAACTACGGCTACACTAGAAGAACAGTATTTGGTATCTGC
GCTCTGCTGAAGCCAGTTACCTTCGGAAAAAGAGTTGGTAGCTCTTGATCCGGCAAACAAACCACCGCTG
GTAGCGGTGGTTTTTTTGTTTGCAAGCAGCAGATTACGCGCAGAAAAAAAGGATCTCAAGAAGATCCTTT
GATCTTTTCTACGGGGTCTGACGCTCAGTGGAACGAAAACTCACGTTAAGGGATTTTGGTCATGAGATTA
TCAAAAAGGATCTTCACCTAGATCCTTTTAAATTAAAAATGAAGTTTTAAATCAATCTAAAGTATATATG
AGTAAACTTGGTCTGACAGTTACCAATGCTTAATCAGTGAGGCACCTATCTCAGCGATCTGTCTATTTCG
TTCATCCATAGTTGCCTGACTCCCCGTCGTGTAGATAACTACGATACGGGAGGGCTTACCATCTGGCCCC
AGTGCTGCAATGATACCGCGAGACCCACGCTCACCGGCTCCAGATTTATCAGCAATAAACCAGCCAGCCG
GAAGGGCCGAGCGCAGAAGTGGTCCTGCAACTTTATCCGCCTCCATCCAGTCTATTAATTGTTGCCGGGA
AGCTAGAGTAAGTAGTTCGCCAGTTAATAGTTTGCGCAACGTTGTTGCCATTGCTACAGGCATCGTGGTG
TCACGCTCGTCGTTTGGTATGGCTTCATTCAGCTCCGGTTCCCAACGATCAAGGCGAGTTACATGATCCC
CCATGTTGTGCAAAAAAGCGGTTAGCTCCTTCGGTCCTCCGATCGTTGTCAGAAGTAAGTTGGCCGCAGT
GTTATCACTCATGGTTATGGCAGCACTGCATAATTCTCTTACTGTCATGCCATCCGTAAGATGCTTTTCT
GTGACTGGTGAGTACTCAACCAAGTCATTCTGAGAATAGTGTATGCGGCGACCGAGTTGCTCTTGCCCGG
CGTCAATACGGGATAATACCGCGCCACATAGCAGAACTTTAAAAGTGCTCATCATTGGAAAACGTTCTTC
GGGGCGAAAACTCTCAAGGATCTTACCGCTGTTGAGATCCAGTTCGATGTAACCCACTCGTGCACCCAAC
TGATCTTCAGCATCTTTTACTTTCACCAGCGTTTCTGGGTGAGCAAAAACAGGAAGGCAAAATGCCGCAA
AAAAGGGAATAAGGGCGACACGGAAATGTTGAATACTCATACTCTTCCTTTTTCAATATTATTGAAGCAT
TTATCAGGGTTATTGTCTCATGAGCGGATACATATTTGAATGTATTTAGAAAAATAAACAAATAGGGGTT
CCGCGCACATTTCCCCGAAAAGTGCCACCTGACGTCTAAGAAACCATTATTATCATGACATTAACCTATA
AAAATAGGCGTATCACGAGGCCCTTTCGTCTCGCGCGTTTCGGTGATGACGGTGAAAACCTCTGACACAT
GCAGCTCCCGGAGACGGTCACAGCTTGTCTGTAAGCGGATGCCGGGAGCAGACAAGCCCGTCAGGGCGCG
TCAGCGGGTGTTGGCGGGTGTCGGGGCTGGCTTAACTATGCGGCATCAGAGCAGATTGTACTGAGAGTGC
ACCATATGCGGTGTGAAATACCGCACAGATGCGTAAGGAGAAAATACCGCATCAGGCGCCATTCGCCATT
CAGGCTGCGCAACTGTTGGGAAGGGCGATCGGTGCGGGCCTCTTCGCTATTACGCCAGCTGGCGAAAGGG
GGATGTGCTGCAAGGCGATTAAGTTGGGTAACGCCAGGGTTTTCCCAGTCACGACGTTGTAAAACGACGG
CCAGTGAATTCTTAACCCTAGAAAGATAGTCTGCGTAAAATTGACGCATGCATTCTTGAAATATTGCTCT
CTCTTTCTAAATAGCGCGAATCCGTCGCTGTGCATTTAGGACATCTCAGTCGCCGCTTGGAGCTCCCGTG
AGGCGTGCTTGTCAATGCGGTAAGTGTCACTGATTTTGAACTATAACGACCGCGTGAGTCAAAATGACGC
ATGATTATCTTTTACGTGACTTTTAAGATTTAACTCATACGATAATTATATTGTTATTTCATGTTCTACT
TACGTGATAACTTATTATATATATATTTTCTTGTTATAGATATCAAACTTGTTTATTGCAGCTTATAATG
GTTACAAATAAGGCAATAGCATCACAAATTTCACAAATAAGGCATTTTTTTCACTGCATTCTAGTTTTGG
TTTGTCCAAACTCATCAATGTATCTTATCATGTCTGGATCTCAAATCCCTCGGAAGCTGCGCCTGTCTTA
GGTTGGAGTGATACATTTTTATCACTTTTACCCGTCTTTGGATTAGGCAGTAGCTCTGACGGCCCTCCTG
TCTTAGGTTAGTGAAAAATGTCACTCTCTTACCCGTCATTGGCTGTCCAGCTTAGCTCGCAGGGGAGGTG
GTCTACTAGTGGGTTATTGAATATGATCGGAATTCTTACTTGTACAGCTCGTCCATGCCGCCGGTGGAGT
GGCGGCCCTCGGCGCGTTCGTACTGTTCCACGATGGTGTAGTCCTCGTTGTGGGAGGTGATGTCCAACTT
GATGTTGACGTTGTAGGCGCCGGGCAGCTGCACGGGCTTCTTGGCCTTGTAGGTGGTCTTGACCTCAGCG
TCGTAGTGGCCGCCGTCCTTCAGCTTCAGCCTCTGCTTGATCTCGCCCTTCAGGGCGCCGTCCTCGGGGT
ACATCCGCTCGGAGGAGGCCTCCCAGCCCATGGTCTTCTTCTGCATTACGGGGCCGTCGGAGGGGAAGTT
GGTGCCGCGCAGCTTCACCTTGTAGATGAACTCGCCGTCCTGCAGGGAGGAGTCCTGGGTCACGGTCACC
ACGCCGCCGTCCTCGAAGTTCATCACGCGCTCCCACTTGAAGCCCTCGGGGAAGGACAGCTTCAAGTAGT
CGGGGATGTCGGCGGGGTGCTTCACGTAGGCCTTGGAGCCGTACATGAACTGAGGGGACAGGATGTCCCA
GGCGAAGGGCAGGGGGCCACCCTTGGTCACCTTCAGCTTGGCGGTCTGGGTGCCCTCGTAGGGGCGGCCC
TCGCCCTCGCCCTCGATCTCGAACTCGTGGCCGTTCACGGAGCCCTCCATGTGCACCTTGAAGCGCATGA
ACTCCTTGATGATGGCCATGTTATCCTCCTCGCCCTTGCTCACCTTGTCATCGTCGTCCTTGTAGTCCAT
TGGCCCGGGATTCTCTTCGACATCCCCTGCTTGTTTCAACAGGGAGAAGTTAGTGGCGCCGCTGCCGCTA
GC
[318 nt withheld, positions 6163-6480]
TGTCTCCCCAGGCAGGAGCCCAGGCCCGGGCTCCAGGCCATCCGCCTCGCCGTCAGACACCTCCAGTGGG
GGGCTCTGCCGCTCGCCCTCCTCCTCATCTGAGCTGGGCTGGGCTGGGGACAGGGATGGGTACTGGAGGC
ACATCCGGGGCAGGTAGGAGACCTGGTGGCCAAGACTGGGATGGGGTGGCACCATGGGGGTATCGAGGAC
GTGCATCTGCTCCAGCTCCATGTGGCGGTAGAGCTGCTGCAGCTGCGGGGGCTGCACGCTCTGGAGCTCC
GTGAAGTTGTTCTCGGCGAAGCTCTCGAACTCGCTGTGCACGTGGTGGGGGTGGAAGTCCCAGTAATGGT
CGCTATGGCTCTCCCCATCACTGCTGAGATAGGGGTAATACTCGTGCGTTTGGCGTTGGTATAGATCCGT
GTCATAGGGCACCAGGTCTTCTGATGGAGGGGGGACGAGGGGAAACCCTTCCATTTTGCACGCCTGTAAC
ATGGTGGCGGTACCTTTACGAGGGTAGGAAGTGGTACGGAAAGTTGGTATAAGACAAAAGTGTTGTGGAA
TTGAAGTTTACTCAAAAAATCAGCACTCTTTTATAGGCGCCCTGGTTTACATAAGCAAAGCTTATACGTT
CTCTATCACTGATAGGGAGTAAACTGGATATACGTTCTCTATCACTGATAGGGAGTAAACTGTAGATACG
TTCTCTATCACTGATAGGGAGTAAACTGGTCATACGTTCTCTATCACTGATAGGGAGTAAACTCCTTATA
CGTTCTCTATCACTGATAGGGAGTAAAGTCTGCATACGTTCTCTATCACTGATAGGGAGTAAACTCTTCA
TACGTTCTCTATCACTGATAGGGAGTAAACTCGAGGTGAT
